Addgene plasmid #12464: Top7 K39E K40E V48V K55E
Purpose: Plasmid contains Top7 K39E K40E V46A and K55E. Please note this is DIFFERENT than what the plasmid name implies.
Depositing lab: David Baker. Depositing organization: University of Washington.
Backbone
  Vector backbone: pet29 b(+)
  Backbone size w/o insert (bp): 5371
  Vector type: Bacterial Expression
Growth in bacteria
  Bacterial resistance: Kanamycin, 50 μg/mL
  Growth temperature: 37°C
  Growth strain: DH5alpha
  Growth instructions: Plasmids are provided in DH5 alpha, but for protein expression, BL21(DE3)pLysS is recommended.
  Copy number: High Copy
Gene/Insert
  Gene/Insert name: Top7 K39E K40E V46A K55E
  Insert size (bp): 321
  Mutation: K39E K40E V46A K55E
  Tag / fusion protein: 6xHis (C terminal on insert)
  Cloning method: Restriction Enzyme
  Sequencing primers: 5′ T7
Terms and licenses: Academic/Nonprofit Terms; Industry Terms: Not Available to Industry
How to cite: Top7 K39E K40E V48V K55E was a gift from David Baker (Addgene plasmid # 12464 ; http://n2t.net/addgene:12464 ; RRID:Addgene_12464)
