[The description below was written by a language model from this plasmid's Addgene catalogue record and pLannotate feature annotations shown in this document.]
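Description:
Top7 K39E K40E V48V K55E is a bacterial expression plasmid built on the pET29b(+) backbone. It carries a roughly 321 bp insert encoding a mutant of Top7, with a C-terminal 6xHis tag. The plasmid name is misleading. According to the catalogue entry, the insert actually carries the substitutions K39E, K40E, V46A and K55E, not the "V48V" that the name implies. The feature table does not annotate the Top7 coding region itself. The unannotated span between the ribosome binding site and the histidine tag is where the insert lies, and the sequenced record totals 5,528 nt.

Expression follows the standard pET arrangement. A T7 promoter with an adjacent lac operator sits upstream of the phage T7 gene 10 ribosome binding site, and a T7 terminator closes the transcription unit. The plasmid-borne lacI gene, under its own promoter, supplies the repressor that holds the promoter off until IPTG is added. Transcription needs a host that provides T7 RNA polymerase, so the record distinguishes a cloning strain for propagation from a DE3 lysogen recommended for protein production.

The histidine tag, annotated as a fragment of a longer His tag, allows purification by metal-affinity chromatography. The short "SET1" and tetracycline-resistance fragments are most likely similarity hits to backbone sequence and not functional elements. Selection is by kanamycin through the aph(3')-Ia gene. Replication uses a ColE1/pBR322-type origin accompanied by the bom site and rop gene, although the catalogue lists the plasmid as high copy. An f1 origin is also present, permitting single-stranded DNA production. The record states no purpose beyond producing this Top7 variant.
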