Features (pLannotate 1.2.2; 18 found; start..end, strand, type, name):
    210..228     +  promoter       T7 promoter: promoter for bacteriophage T7 RNA polymerase
    229..253     +  protein_bind   lac operator: The lac repressor binds to the lac operator to inhibit transcription in E. coli. This inhibition can be relieved by adding lactose or isopropyl-β-D-thiogalactopyranoside (IPTG). lac repressor encoded by lacI
    268..290     +  RBS            RBS: efficient ribosome binding site from bacteriophage T7 gene 10 (Olins and Rangwala, 1989)
    598..615     +  CDS            9xHis (fragment): 9xHis affinity tag
    625..674     +  CDS            SET1 (fragment): solubility-enhancement tag derived from T7 phage gene 10B
    682..729     +  terminator     T7 terminator: transcription terminator for bacteriophage T7 RNA polymerase
    766..1194    +  rep_origin     f1 ori (sequence partly withheld): f1 bacteriophage origin of replication; arrow indicates direction of (+) strand synthesis
   1247..1304    +  promoter       AmpR promoter (fragment): bla
   1313..2128    -  CDS            KanR: aminoglycoside phosphotransferase; aph(3')-Ia; confers resistance to kanamycin in bacteria or G418 (Geneticin®) in eukaryotes
   2250..2838    +  rep_origin     ori: high-copy-number ColE1/pMB1/pBR322/pUC origin of replication
   3024..3163    -  misc_feature   bom: basis of mobility region from pBR322
   3265..3456    -  CDS            rop: Rop protein, which maintains plasmids at low copy number; rop
   3473..3853    +  CDS            YPB1_ECOLX: Protein predicted: Swiss-Prot protein existence level 4. From Escherichia coli.
   3925..4216    -  CDS            TcR (fragment): tetracycline efflux protein; tet; confers resistance to tetracycline
   4231..4252    -  protein_bind   CAP binding site: CAP binding activates transcription in the presence of cAMP. E. coli catabolite activator protein
   4265..5347    -  CDS            lacI: lac repressor; lacI; The lac repressor binds to the lac operator to inhibit transcription in E. coli. This inhibition can be relieved by adding lactose or isopropyl-β-D-thiogalactopyranoside (IPTG).
   5348..5425    -  promoter       lacI promoter: lacI
   5433..184     -  CDS            TcR (fragment) (across the origin): tetracycline efflux protein; tet; confers resistance to tetracycline
>Addgene plasmid #12464 | Top7 K39E K40E V48V K55E | addgene full sequence | sequence record 235394 | Addgene NGS Result
GGAGATGGCGCCCAACAGTCCCCCGGCCACGGGGCCTGCCACCATACCCACGCCGAAACAAGCGCTCATG
AGCCCGAAGTGGCGAGCCCGATCTTCCCCATCGGTGATGTCGGCGATATAGGCGCCAGCAACCGCACCTG
TGGCGCCGGTGATGCCGGCCACGATGCGTCCGGCGTAGAGGATCGAGATCGATCTCGATCCCGCGAAATT
AATACGACTCACTATAGGGGAATTGTGAGCGGATAACAATTCCCCTCTAGAAATAATTTTGTTTAACTTT
AAGAAGGAGATATACATATGGGGGATATCCAGGTTCAAGTGAACATTGACGATAATGGTAAAAACTTCGA
TTATACTTATACCGTGACCACAGAATCGGAATTACAGAAGGTTTTGAACGAACTGAAAGACTACATCGAA
GAACAGGGGGCTAAACGCGCGCGCATCTCGATTACCGCTCGTACGGAAAAAGAAGCAGAAAAATTTGCCG
CGATTTTGATTAAAGTTTTCGCCGAACTGGGTTATAATGATATTAACGTTACGTGGGACGGCGATACGGT
GACAGTGGAAGGACAGTTAGAGGGCGGTTCTCTCGAGCACCACCACCACCACCACTGAGATCCGGCTGCT
AACAAAGCCCGAAAGGAAGCTGAGTTGGCTGCTGCCACCGCTGAGCAATAACTAGCATAACCCCTTGGGG
CCTCTAAACGGGTCTTGAGGGGTTTTTTGCTGAAAGGAGGAACTATATCCGGATTGGCGAATGGG
[124 nt withheld, positions 766-889]
C
[91 nt withheld, positions 891-981]
A
[49 nt withheld, positions 983-1031]
CCTTTGACGTTGGAGTCCACGTTCTTT
[37 nt withheld, positions 1059-1095]
ACCCTATCTCGGTCTATTCTTTTGATTTATAAGGGATTTTGCCGATTTCGGCCTATTGGTTAAAAAATGA
GCTGATTTAACAAAAATTTAACGCGAATTTTAACAAAATATTAACGCTTACAATTTAGGTGGCACTTTTC
GGGGAAATGTGCGCGGAACCCCTATTTGTTTATTTTTCTAAATACATTCAAATATGTATCCGCTCATGAA
TTAATTCTTAGAAAAACTCATCGAGCATCAAATGAAACTGCAATTTATTCATATCAGGATTATCAATACC
ATATTTTTGAAAAAGCCGTTTCTGTAATGAAGGAGAAAACTCACCGAGGCAGTTCCATAGGATGGCAAGA
TCCTGGTATCGGTCTGCGATTCCGACTCGTCCAACATCAATACAACCTATTAATTTCCCCTCGTCAAAAA
TAAGGTTATCAAGTGAGAAATCACCATGAGTGACGACTGAATCCGGTGAGAATGGCAAAAGTTTATGCAT
TTCTTTCCAGACTTGTTCAACAGGCCAGCCATTACGCTCGTCATCAAAATCACTCGCATCAACCAAACCG
TTATTCATTCGTGATTGCGCCTGAGCGAGACGAAATACGCGATCGCTGTTAAAAGGACAATTACAAACAG
GAATCGAATGCAACCGGCGCAGGAACACTGCCAGCGCATCAACAATATTTTCACCTGAATCAGGATATTC
TTCTAATACCTGGAATGCTGTTTTCCCGGGGATCGCAGTGGTGAGTAACCATGCATCATCAGGAGTACGG
ATAAAATGCTTGATGGTCGGAAGAGGCATAAATTCCGTCAGCCAGTTTAGTCTGACCATCTCATCTGTAA
CATCATTGGCAACGCTACCTTTGCCATGTTTCAGAAACAACTCTGGCGCATCGGGCTTCCCATACAATCG
ATAGATTGTCGCACCTGATTGCCCGACATTATCGCGAGCCCATTTATACCCATATAAATCAGCATCCATG
TTGGAATTTAATCGCGGCCTAGAGCAAGACGTTTCCCGTTGAATATGGCTCATAACACCCCTTGTATTAC
TGTTTATGTAAGCAGACAGTTTTATTGTTCATGACCAAAATCCCTTAACGTGAGTTTTCGTTCCACTGAG
CGTCAGACCCCGTAGAAAAGATCAAAGGATCTTCTTGAGATCCTTTTTTTCTGCGCGTAATCTGCTGCTT
GCAAACAAAAAAACCACCGCTACCAGCGGTGGTTTGTTTGCCGGATCAAGAGCTACCAACTCTTTTTCCG
AAGGTAACTGGCTTCAGCAGAGCGCAGATACCAAATACTGTCCTTCTAGTGTAGCCGTAGTTAGGCCACC
ACTTCAAGAACTCTGTAGCACCGCCTACATACCTCGCTCTGCTAATCCTGTTACCAGTGGCTGCTGCCAG
TGGCGATAAGTCGTGTCTTACCGGGTTGGACTCAAGACGATAGTTACCGGATAAGGCGCAGCGGTCGGGC
TGAACGGGGGGTTCGTGCACACAGCCCAGCTTGGAGCGAACGACCTACACCGAACTGAGATACCTACAGC
GTGAGCTATGAGAAAGCGCCACGCTTCCCGAAGGGAGAAAGGCGGACAGGTATCCGGTAAGCGGCAGGGT
CGGAACAGGAGAGCGCACGAGGGAGCTTCCAGGGGGAAACGCCTGGTATCTTTATAGTCCTGTCGGGTTT
CGCCACCTCTGACTTGAGCGTCGATTTTTGTGATGCTCGTCAGGGGGGCGGAGCCTATGGAAAAACGCCA
GCAACGCGGCCTTTTTACGGTTCCTGGCCTTTTGCTGGCCTTTTGCTCACATGTTCTTTCCTGCGTTATC
CCCTGATTCTGTGGATAACCGTATTACCGCCTTTGAGTGAGCTGATACCGCTCGCCGCAGCCGAACGACC
GAGCGCAGCGAGTCAGTGAGCGAGGAAGCGGAAGAGCGCCTGATGCGGTATTTTCTCCTTACGCATCTGT
GCGGTATTTCACACCGCAATGGTGCACTCTCAGTACAATCTGCTCTGATGCCGCATAGTTAAGCCAGTAT
ACACTCCGCTATCGCTACGTGACTGGGTCATGGCTGCGCCCCGACACCCGCCAACACCCGCTGACGCGCC
CTGACGGGCTTGTCTGCTCCCGGCATCCGCTTACAGACAAGCTGTGACCGTCTCCGGGAGCTGCATGTGT
CAGAGGTTTTCACCGTCATCACCGAAACGCGCGAGGCAGCTGCGGTAAAGCTCATCAGCGTGGTCGTGAA
GCGATTCACAGATGTCTGCCTGTTCATCCGCGTCCAGCTCGTTGAGTTTCTCCAGAAGCGTTAATGTCTG
GCTTCTGATAAAGCGGGCCATGTTAAGGGCGGTTTTTTCCTGTTTGGTCACTGATGCCTCCGTGTAAGGG
GGATTTCTGTTCATGGGGGTAATGATACCGATGAAACGAGAGAGGATGCTCACGATACGGGTTACTGATG
ATGAACATGCCCGGTTACTGGAACGTTGTGAGGGTAAACAACTGGCGGTATGGATGCGGCGGGACCAGAG
AAAAATCACTCAGGGTCAATGCCAGCGCTTCGTTAATACAGATGTAGGTGTTCCACAGGGTAGCCAGCAG
CATCCTGCGATGCAGATCCGGAACATAATGGTGCAGGGCGCTGACTTCCGCGTTTCCAGACTTTACGAAA
CACGGAAACCGAAGACCATTCATGTTGTTGCTCAGGTCGCAGACGTTTTGCAGCAGCAGTCGCTTCACGT
TCGCTCGCGTATCGGTGATTCATTCTGCTAACCAGTAAGGCAACCCCGCCAGCCTAGCCGGGTCCTCAAC
GACAGGAGCACGATCATGCGCACCCGTGGGGCCGCCATGCCGGCGATAATGGCCTGCTTCTCGCCGAAAC
GTTTGGTGGCGGGACCAGTGACGAAGGCTTGAGCGAGGGCGTGCAAGATTCCGAATACCGCAAGCGACAG
GCCGATCATCGTCGCGCTCCAGCGAAAGCGGTCCTCGCCGAAAATGACCCAGAGCGCTGCCGGCACCTGT
CCTACGAGTTGCATGATAAAGAAGACAGTCATAAGTGCGGCGACGATAGTCATGCCCCGCGCCCACCGGA
AGGAGCTGACTGGGTTGAAGGCTCTCAAGGGCATCGGTCGAGATCCCGGTGCCTAATGAGTGAGCTAACT
TACATTAATTGCGTTGCGCTCACTGCCCGCTTTCCAGTCGGGAAACCTGTCGTGCCAGCTGCATTAATGA
ATCGGCCAACGCGCGGGGAGAGGCGGTTTGCGTATTGGGCGCCAGGGTGGTTTTTCTTTTCACCAGTGAG
ACGGGCAACAGCTGATTGCCCTTCACCGCCTGGCCCTGAGAGAGTTGCAGCAAGCGGTCCACGCTGGTTT
GCCCCAGCAGGCGAAAATCCTGTTTGATGGTGGTTAACGGCGGGATATAACATGAGCTGTCTTCGGTATC
GTCGTATCCCACTACCGAGATGTCCGCACCAACGCGCAGCCCGGACTCGGTAATGGCGCGCATTGCGCCC
AGCGCCATCTGATCGTTGGCAACCAGCATCGCAGTGGGAACGATGCCCTCATTCAGCATTTGCATGGTTT
GTTGAAAACCGGACATGGCACTCCAGTCGCCTTCCCGTTCCGCTATCGGCTGAATTTGATTGCGAGTGAG
ATATTTATGCCAGCCAGCCAGACGCAGACGCGCCGAGACAGAACTTAATGGGCCCGCTAACAGCGCGATT
TGCTGGTGACCCAATGCGACCAGATGCTCCACGCCCAGTCGCGTACCGTCTTCATGGGAGAAAATAATAC
TGTTGATGGGTGTCTGGTCAGAGACATCAAGAAATAACGCCGGAACATTAGTGCAGGCAGCTTCCACAGC
AATGGCATCCTGGTCATCCAGCGGATAGTTAATGATCAGCCCACTGACGCGTTGCGCGAGAAGATTGTGC
ACCGCCGCTTTACAGGCTTCGACGCCGCTTCGTTCTACCATCGACACCACCACGCTGGCACCCAGTTGAT
CGGCGCGAGATTTAATCGCCGCGACAATTTGCGACGGCGCGTGCAGGGCCAGACTGGAGGTGGCAACGCC
AATCAGCAACGACTGTTTGCCCGCCAGTTGTTGTGCCACGCGGTTGGGAATGTAATTCAGCTCCGCCATC
GCCGCTTCCACTTTTTCCCGCGTTTTCGCAGAAACGTGGCTGGCCTGGTTCACCACGCGGGAAACGGTCT
GATAAGAGACACCGGCATACTCTGCGACATCGTATAACGTTACTGGTTTCACATTCACCACCCTGAATTG
ACTCTCTTCCGGGCGCTATCATGCCATACCGCGAAAGGTTTTGCGCCATTCGATGGTGTCCGGGATCTCG
ACGCTCTCCCTTATGCGACTCCTGCATTAGGAAGCAGCCCAGTAGTAGGTTGAGGCCGTTGAGCACCGCC
GCCGCAAGGAATGGTGCATGCAA
