>Addgene plasmid #12464 | Top7 K39E K40E V48V K55E | depositor partial sequence | sequence record 7307 | Author sequence
ATGGGGGATATCCAGGTTCAAGTGAACATTGACGATAATGGTAAAAACTTCGATTATACTTATACCGTGA
CCACAGAATCGGAATTACAGAAGGTTTTGAACGAACTGAAAGACTACATCGAAGAACAGGGGGCTAAACG
CGCGCGCATCTCGATTACCGCTCGTACGGAAAAAGAAGCAGAAAAATTTGCCGCGATTTTGATTAAAGTT
TTCGCCGAACTGGGTTATAATGATATTAACGTTACGTGGGACGGCGATACGGTGACAGTGGAAGGACAGT
TAGAGGGCGGTTCTCTCGAGCACCACCACCACCACCACTGA
